Addgene plasmid #141393: pLXV-EF1alpha-2xStrep-SARS-CoV-2-orf9c-IRES-Puro
Purpose: Lentiviral expression of SARS-CoV-2 protein; transient expression and generate lentivirus
Depositing lab: Nevan Krogan. Depositing organization: University of California, San Francisco (UCSF). Publication: A SARS-CoV-2 protein interaction map reveals targets for drug repurposing. Gordon DE, Jang GM, Bouhaddou M, Xu J, Obernier K, White KM, O'Meara MJ, Rezelj VV, Guo JZ, Swaney DL, Tummino TA, Huttenhain R, Kaake RM, Richards AL, Tutuncuoglu B, Foussard H, Batra J, Haas K, Modak M, Kim M, Haas P, Polacco BJ, Braberg H, Fabius JM, Eckhardt M, Soucheray M, Bennett MJ, Cakir M, McGregor MJ, Li Q, Meyer B, Roesch F, Vallet T, Mac Kain A, Miorin L, Moreno E, Naing ZZC, Zhou Y, Peng S, Shi Y, Zhang Z, Shen W, Kirby IT, Melnyk JE, Chorba JS, Lou K, Dai SA, Barrio-Hernandez I, Memon D, Hernandez-Armenta C, Lyu J, Mathy CJP, Perica T, Pilla KB, Ganesan SJ, Saltzberg DJ, Rakesh R, Liu X, Rosenthal SB, Calviello L, Venkataramanan S, Liboy-Lugo J, Lin Y, Huang XP, Liu Y, Wankowicz SA, Bohn M, Safari M, Ugur FS, Koh C, Savar NS, Tran QD, Shengjuler D, Fletcher SJ, O'Neal MC, Cai Y, Chang JCJ, Broadhurst DJ, Klippsten S, Sharp PP, Wenzell NA, Kuzuoglu-Ozturk D, Wang HY, Trenker R, Young JM, Cavero DA, Hiatt J, Roth TL, Rathore U, Subramanian A, Noack J, Hubert M, Stroud RM, Frankel AD, Rosenberg OS, Verba KA, Agard DA, Ott M, Emerman M, Jura N, von Zastrow M, Verdin E, Ashworth A, Schwartz O, d'Enfert C, Mukherjee S, Jacobson M, Malik HS, Fujimori DG, Ideker T, Craik CS, Floor SN, Fraser JS, Gross JD, Sali A, Roth BL, Ruggero D, Taunton J, Kortemme T, Beltrao P, Vignuzzi M, Garcia-Sastre A, Shokat KM, Shoichet BK, Krogan NJ. Nature. 2020 Jul;583(7816):459-468. doi: 10.1038/s41586-020-2286-9. Epub 2020 Apr 30. PubMed 32353859.
Backbone
  Vector backbone: pLVX-EF1alpha-IRES-Puro
  Backbone manufacturer: Takara Bio
  Backbone size w/o insert (bp): 8825
  Vector type: Mammalian Expression, Lentiviral
  Selectable markers: Puromycin
Growth in bacteria
  Bacterial resistance: Ampicillin, 100 μg/mL
  Growth temperature: 30°C
  Growth strain: NEB Stable
  Copy number: Unknown
Gene/Insert
  Gene/Insert name: SARS-CoV-2-orf9c
  Species: SARS-CoV-2
  Mutation: human codon optimized
  Promoter: EF1alpha
  Tag / fusion protein: 2xStrep (N terminal on insert)
  Cloning method: Unknown
Terms and licenses: Academic/Nonprofit Terms; Industry Terms
Depositor comments: Please visit https://www.biorxiv.org/content/10.1101/2020.03.22.002386v3 for bioRxiv preprint.
How to cite: pLXV-EF1alpha-2xStrep-SARS-CoV-2-orf9c-IRES-Puro was a gift from Nevan Krogan (Addgene plasmid # 141393 ; http://n2t.net/addgene:141393 ; RRID:Addgene_141393)
