[The description below was written by a language model from this plasmid's Addgene catalogue record and pLannotate feature annotations shown in this document.]
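Description:
pLXV-EF1alpha-2xStrep-SARS-CoV-2-orf9c-IRES-Puro is an HIV-1-based lentiviral and mammalian expression plasmid built on the Takara pLVX-EF1alpha-IRES-Puro backbone, with a sequenced length of about 9.1 kb. It is maintained in E. coli through a high-copy ColE1/pUC-type origin and an ampicillin resistance gene (β-lactamase). The record specifies a recombination-stabilising bacterial strain, as is usual for plasmids carrying repeated LTR sequences. The viral portion contains two HIV-1 LTR regions, each annotated as truncated with adjoining nef-derived sequence. It also carries the Ψ packaging signal overlapping a gag fragment, the Rev response element for Rev-dependent nuclear export of the genomic RNA, and the cPPT/CTS element, which aids nuclear import of the reverse-transcribed genome. A WPRE downstream of the cassette enhances transcript stability and expression. The packaging proteins are not encoded on the plasmid and must be provided in trans to make virus.

The payload is a human codon-optimised open reading frame for SARS-CoV-2 orf9c with an N-terminal 2xStrep tag, driven by the human EF-1α promoter with its intron. The automated annotation identifies this coding region by similarity to the homologous SARS-CoV protein and does not mark the Strep tag separately. An EMCV IRES follows the insert and directs translation of puromycin N-acetyltransferase from the same transcript. Puromycin selection therefore enriches for cells that also express the viral protein. The construct can be transfected for transient expression or used to produce lentivirus for stable transduction. It was deposited alongside a SARS-CoV-2–human protein interaction mapping study, which fits use of the Strep tag for affinity purification of orf9c and its host binding partners.
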