Features (pLannotate 1.2.2; 24 found; start..end, strand, type, name):
     19..230     +  promoter       EF-1α core promoter: core promoter for human elongation factor EF-1α
    231..344     +  intron         EF-1α intron A (fragment): intron upstream of the start codon of human EF-1α
    970..1173    +  intron         EF-1α intron A: truncated intron upstream of the start codon of human EF-1α
   1312..1518    +  CDS            Y14_SARS: Experimental evidence at protein level: Swiss-Prot protein existence level 1. From Severe acute respiratory syndrome coronavirus (SARS-CoV).
   1650..2112    +  misc_feature   IRES: internal ribosome entry site (IRES) of the encephalomyocarditis virus (EMCV)
   2145..2742    +  CDS            PuroR (fragment): puromycin N-acetyltransferase; pac from Streptomyces alboniger; confers resistance to puromycin
   2758..3346    +  misc_feature   WPRE: woodchuck hepatitis virus posttranscriptional regulatory element
   3363..3881    +  CDS            nef (fragment): NEF_HV1BR - Experimental evidence at protein level: Swiss-Prot protein existence level 1. Extracellular Nef protein targets CD4(+) T-lymphocytes for apoptosis by interacting with CXCR4 surface receptors (PubMed:14990729). From Human immunodeficiency virus type 1 group M subtype B (isolate BRU/LAI) (HIV-1).
   3929..4186    +  LTR            5' LTR (truncated): truncated 5' long terminal repeat (LTR) from HIV-1
   4338..4354    -  protein_bind   lac operator: The lac repressor binds to the lac operator to inhibit transcription in E. coli. This inhibition can be relieved by adding lactose or isopropyl-β-D-thiogalactopyranoside (IPTG). lac repressor encoded by lacI
   4362..4392    -  promoter       lac promoter: promoter for the E. coli lac operon
   4407..4428    -  protein_bind   CAP binding site: CAP binding activates transcription in the presence of cAMP. E. coli catabolite activator protein
   4441..4533    -  CDS            lacI (fragment): lac repressor; lacI; The lac repressor binds to the lac operator to inhibit transcription in E. coli. This inhibition can be relieved by adding lactose or isopropyl-β-D-thiogalactopyranoside (IPTG).
   4716..5304    -  rep_origin     ori: high-copy-number ColE1/pMB1/pBR322/pUC origin of replication
   5475..6335    -  CDS            AmpR: β-lactamase; bla; confers resistance to ampicillin, carbenicillin, and related antibiotics
   6336..6440    -  promoter       AmpR promoter: bla
   6488..6622    +  polyA_signal   SV40 poly(A) signal: SV40 polyadenylation signal
   6789..7118    +  CDS            nef (fragment): NEF_HV1BR - Experimental evidence at protein level: Swiss-Prot protein existence level 1. Extracellular Nef protein targets CD4(+) T-lymphocytes for apoptosis by interacting with CXCR4 surface receptors (PubMed:14990729). From Human immunodeficiency virus type 1 group M subtype B (isolate BRU/LAI) (HIV-1).
   7166..7423    +  LTR            5' LTR (truncated): truncated 5' long terminal repeat (LTR) from HIV-1
   7470..7595    +  misc_feature   HIV-1 Ψ: packaging signal of human immunodeficiency virus type 1
   7579..7917    +  CDS            HIV-1 gag (fragment): gag protein from human immunodeficiency virus 1; gag
   8092..8325    +  misc_feature   RRE: The Rev response element (RRE) of HIV-1 allows for Rev-dependent mRNA export from the nucleus to the cytoplasm.
   8702..8802    +  CDS            Rev (fragment): human immunodeficiency virus 1 (HIV-1) Rev protein; rev; enhances nuclear export of unspliced and incompletely spliced viral mRNAs
   8817..8932    +  misc_feature   cPPT/CTS: central polypurine tract and central termination sequence of HIV-1 (lacking the first T)
>Addgene plasmid #141393 | pLXV-EF1alpha-2xStrep-SARS-CoV-2-orf9c-IRES-Puro | addgene full sequence | sequence record 288071 | Addgene NGS Result
GCTCCGGTGCCCGTCAGTGGGCAGAGCGCACATCGCCCACAGTCCCCGAGAAGTTGGGGGGAGGGGTCGG
CAATTGAACCGGTGCCTAGAGAAGGTGGCGCGGGGTAAACTGGGAAAGTGATGTCGTGTACTGGCTCCGC
CTTTTTCCCGAGGGTGGGGGAGAACCGTATATAAGTGCAGTAGTCGCCGTGAACGTTCTTTTTCGCAACG
GGTTTGCCGCCAGAACACAGGTAAGTGCCGTGTGTGGTTCCCGCGGGCCTGGCCTCTTTACGGGTTATGG
CCCTTGCGTGCCTTGAATTACTTCCACGCCCCTGGCTGCAGTACGTGATTCTTGATCCCGAGCTTCGGGT
TGGAAGTGGGTGGGAGAGTTCGAGGCCTTGCGCTTAAGGAGCCCCTTCGCCTCGTGCTTGAGTTGAGGCC
TGGCTTGGGCGCTGGGGCCGCCGCGTGCGAATCTGGTGGCACCTTCGCGCCTGTCTCGCTGCTTTCGATA
AGTCTCTAGCCATTTAAAATTTTTGATGACCTGCTGCGACGCTTTTTTTCTGGCAAGATAGTCTTGTAAA
TGCGGGCCAAGATCTGCACACTGGTATTTCGGTTTTTGGGGCCGCGGGCGGCGACGGGGCCCGTGCGTCC
CAGCGCACATGTTCGGCGAGGCGGGGCCTGCGAGCGCGGCCACCGAGAATCGGACGGGGGTAGTCTCAAG
CTGGCCGGCCTGCTCTGGTGCCTGGCCTCGCGCCGCCGTGTATCGCCCCGCCCTGGGCGGCAAGGCTGGC
CCGGTCGGCACCAGTTGCGTGAGCGGAAAGATGGCCGCTTCCCGGCCCTGCTGCAGGGAGCTCAAAATGG
AGGACGCGGCGCTCGGGAGAGCGGGCGGGTGAGTCACCCACACAAAGGAAAAGGGCCTTTCCGTCCTCAG
CCGTCGCTTCATGTGACTCCACGGAGTACCGGGCGCCGTCCAGGCACCTCGATTAGTTCTCGAGCTTTTG
GAGTACGTCGTCTTTAGGTTGGGGGGAGGGGTTTTATGCGATGGAGTTTCCCCACACTGAGTGGGTGGAG
ACTGAAGTTAGGCCAGCTTGGCACTTGATGTAATTCTCCTTGGAATTTGCCCTTTTTGAGTTTGGATCTT
GGTTCATTCTCAAGCCTCAGACAGTGGTTCAAAGTTTTTTTCTTCCATTTCAGGTGTCGTGAGGATCTAT
TTCCGGTGAATTCGCCGCCACCATGTGGTCCCATCCGCAGTTTGAGAAGGGTGGTGGTTCAGGCGGAGGC
TCCGGGGGCGGGAGCTGGTCTCACCCGCAATTTGAAAAAGGCGCTGCGGCTCTTCAATCCTGCTATAACT
TCTTGAAAGAGCAACACTGCCAAAAGGCGAGCACACAGAAAGGAGCCGAGGCAGCCGTAAAGCCGCTTCT
TGTCCCTCATCACGTTGTCGCCACAGTCCAAGAAATACAGCTTCAAGCGGCCGTTGGCGAGCTTCTGCTC
CTCGAATGGCTCGCAATGGCGGTGATGTTGTTGCTGTTGTGCTGCTGTCTTACGGATTGAGGATCCCGCC
CCTCTCCCTCCCCCCCCCCTAACGTTACTGGCCGAAGCCGCTTGGAATAAGGCCGGTGTGCGTTTGTCTA
TATGTTATTTTCCACCATATTGCCGTCTTTTGGCAATGTGAGGGCCCGGAAACCTGGCCCTGTCTTCTTG
ACGAGCATTCCTAGGGGTCTTTCCCCTCTCGCCAAAGGAATGCAAGGTCTGTTGAATGTCGTGAAGGAAG
CAGTTCCTCTGGAAGCTTCTTGAAGACAAACAACGTCTGTAGCGACCCTTTGCAGGCAGCGGAACCCCCC
ACCTGGCGACAGGTGCCTCTGCGGCCAAAAGCCACGTGTATAAGATACACCTGCAAAGGCGGCACAACCC
CAGTGCCACGTTGTGAGTTGGATAGTTGTGGAAAGAGTCAAATGGCTCTCCTCAAGCGTATTCAACAAGG
GGCTGAAGGATGCCCAGAAGGTACCCCATTGTATGGGATCTGATCTGGGGCCTCGGTGCACATGCTTTAC
ATGTGTTTAGTCGAGGTTAAAAAAACGTCTAGGCCCCCCGAACCACGGGGACGTGGTTTTCCTTTGAAAA
ACACGATGATAAGCTTGCCACAACCCACAAGGAGACGACCTTCCATGACCGAGTACAAGCCCACGGTGCG
CCTCGCCACCCGCGACGACGTCCCCCGGGCCGTACGCACCCTCGCCGCCGCGTTCGCCGACTACCCCGCC
ACGCGCCACACCGTCGACCCGGACCGCCACATCGAGCGGGTCACCGAGCTGCAAGAACTCTTCCTCACGC
GCGTCGGGCTCGACATCGGCAAGGTGTGGGTCGCGGACGACGGCGCCGCGGTGGCGGTCTGGACCACGCC
GGAGAGCGTCGAAGCGGGGGCGGTGTTCGCCGAGATCGGCCCGCGCATGGCCGAGTTGAGCGGTTCCCGG
CTGGCCGCGCAGCAACAGATGGAAGGCCTCCTGGCGCCGCACCGGCCCAAGGAGCCCGCGTGGTTCCTGG
CCACCGTCGGCGTCTCGCCCGACCACCAGGGCAAGGGTCTGGGCAGCGCCGTCGTGCTCCCCGGAGTGGA
GGCGGCCGAGCGCGCCGGGGTGCCCGCCTTCCTGGAGACCTCCGCGCCCCGCAACCTCCCCTTCTACGAG
CGGCTCGGCTTCACCGTCACCGCCGACGTCGAGGTGCCCGAAGGACCGCGCACCTGGTGCATGACCCGCA
AGCCCGGTGCCTAGACGCGTCTGGAACAATCAACCTCTGGATTACAAAATTTGTGAAAGATTGACTGGTA
TTCTTAACTATGTTGCTCCTTTTACGCTATGTGGATACGCTGCTTTAATGCCTTTGTATCATGCTATTGC
TTCCCGTATGGCTTTCATTTTCTCCTCCTTGTATAAATCCTGGTTGCTGTCTCTTTATGAGGAGTTGTGG
CCCGTTGTCAGGCAACGTGGCGTGGTGTGCACTGTGTTTGCTGACGCAACCCCCACTGGTTGGGGCATTG
CCACCACCTGTCAGCTCCTTTCCGGGACTTTCGCTTTCCCCCTCCCTATTGCCACGGCGGAACTCATCGC
CGCCTGCCTTGCCCGCTGCTGGACAGGGGCTCGGCTGTTGGGCACTGACAATTCCGTGGTGTTGTCGGGG
AAGCTGACGTCCTTTCCATGGCTGCTCGCCTGTGTTGCCACCTGGATTCTGCGCGGGACGTCCTTCTGCT
ACGTCCCTTCGGCCCTCAATCCAGCGGACCTTCCTTCCCGCGGCCTGCTGCCGGCTCTGCGGCCTCTTCC
GCGTCTTCGCCTTCGCCCTCAGACGAGTCGGATCTCCCTTTGGGCCGCCTCCCCGCCTGGAATTAATTCT
GCAGTCGAGACCTAGAAAAACATGGAGCAATCACAAGTAGCAATACAGCAGCTACCAATGCTGATTGTGC
CTGGCTAGAAGCACAAGAGGAGGAGGAGGTGGGTTTTCCAGTCACACCTCAGGTACCTTTAAGACCAATG
ACTTACAAGGCAGCTGTAGATCTTAGCCACTTTTTAAAAGAAAAGAGGGGACTGGAAGGGCTAATTCACT
CCCAACGAAGACAAGATATCCTTGATCTGTGGATCTACCACACACAAGGCTACTTCCCTGATTAGCAGAA
CTACACACCAGGGCCAGGGGTCAGATATCCACTGACCTTTGGATGGTGCTACAAGCTAGTACCAGTTGAG
CCAGATAAGGTAGAAGAGGCCAATAAAGGAGAGAACACCAGCTTGTTACACCCTGTGAGCCTGCATGGGA
TGGATGACCCGGAGAGAGAAGTGTTAGAGTGGAGGTTTGACAGCCGCCTAGCATTTCATCACGTGGCCCG
AGAGCTGCATCCGGAGTACTTCAAGAACTGCTGATATCGAGCTTGCTACAAGGGACTTTCCGCTGGGGAC
TTTCCAGGGAGGCGTGGCCTGGGCGGGACTGGGGAGTGGCGAGCCCTCAGATCCTGCATATAAGCAGCTG
CTTTTTGCCTGTACTGGGTCTCTCTGGTTAGACCAGATCTGAGCCTGGGAGCTCTCTGGCTAACTAGGGA
ACCCACTGCTTAAGCCTCAATAAAGCTTGCCTTGAGTGCTTCAAGTAGTGTGTGCCCGTCTGTTGTGTGA
CTCTGGTAACTAGAGATCCCTCAGACCCTTTTAGTCAGTGTGGAAAATCTCTAGCAGTAGTAGTTCATGT
CATCTTATTATTCAGTATTTATAACTTGCAAAGAAATGAATATCAGAGAGTGAGAGGCCTTGACATTGCT
AGCGTTTACCGTCGACCTCTAGCTAGAGCTTGGCGTAATCATGGTCATAGCTGTTTCCTGTGTGAAATTG
TTATCCGCTCACAATTCCACACAACATACGAGCCGGAAGCATAAAGTGTAAAGCCTGGGGTGCCTAATGA
GTGAGCTAACTCACATTAATTGCGTTGCGCTCACTGCCCGCTTTCCAGTCGGGAAACCTGTCGTGCCAGC
TGCATTAATGAATCGGCCAACGCGCGGGGAGAGGCGGTTTGCGTATTGGGCGCTCTTCCGCTTCCTCGCT
CACTGACTCGCTGCGCTCGGTCGTTCGGCTGCGGCGAGCGGTATCAGCTCACTCAAAGGCGGTAATACGG
TTATCCACAGAATCAGGGGATAACGCAGGAAAGAACATGTGAGCAAAAGGCCAGCAAAAGGCCAGGAACC
GTAAAAAGGCCGCGTTGCTGGCGTTTTTCCATAGGCTCCGCCCCCCTGACGAGCATCACAAAAATCGACG
CTCAAGTCAGAGGTGGCGAAACCCGACAGGACTATAAAGATACCAGGCGTTTCCCCCTGGAAGCTCCCTC
GTGCGCTCTCCTGTTCCGACCCTGCCGCTTACCGGATACCTGTCCGCCTTTCTCCCTTCGGGAAGCGTGG
CGCTTTCTCATAGCTCACGCTGTAGGTATCTCAGTTCGGTGTAGGTCGTTCGCTCCAAGCTGGGCTGTGT
GCACGAACCCCCCGTTCAGCCCGACCGCTGCGCCTTATCCGGTAACTATCGTCTTGAGTCCAACCCGGTA
AGACACGACTTATCGCCACTGGCAGCAGCCACTGGTAACAGGATTAGCAGAGCGAGGTATGTAGGCGGTG
CTACAGAGTTCTTGAAGTGGTGGCCTAACTACGGCTACACTAGAAGAACAGTATTTGGTATCTGCGCTCT
GCTGAAGCCAGTTACCTTCGGAAAAAGAGTTGGTAGCTCTTGATCCGGCAAACAAACCACCGCTGGTAGC
GGTGGTTTTTTTGTTTGCAAGCAGCAGATTACGCGCAGAAAAAAAGGATCTCAAGAAGATCCTTTGATCT
TTTCTACGGGGTCTGACGCTCAGTGGAACGAAAACTCACGTTAAGGGATTTTGGTCATGAGATTATCAAA
AAGGATCTTCACCTAGATCCTTTTAAATTAAAAATGAAGTTTTAAATCAATCTAAAGTATATATGAGTAA
ACTTGGTCTGACAGTTACCAATGCTTAATCAGTGAGGCACCTATCTCAGCGATCTGTCTATTTCGTTCAT
CCATAGTTGCCTGACTCCCCGTCGTGTAGATAACTACGATACGGGAGGGCTTACCATCTGGCCCCAGTGC
TGCAATGATACCGCGAGACCCACGCTCACCGGCTCCAGATTTATCAGCAATAAACCAGCCAGCCGGAAGG
GCCGAGCGCAGAAGTGGTCCTGCAACTTTATCCGCCTCCATCCAGTCTATTAATTGTTGCCGGGAAGCTA
GAGTAAGTAGTTCGCCAGTTAATAGTTTGCGCAACGTTGTTGCCATTGCTACAGGCATCGTGGTGTCACG
CTCGTCGTTTGGTATGGCTTCATTCAGCTCCGGTTCCCAACGATCAAGGCGAGTTACATGATCCCCCATG
TTGTGCAAAAAAGCGGTTAGCTCCTTCGGTCCTCCGATCGTTGTCAGAAGTAAGTTGGCCGCAGTGTTAT
CACTCATGGTTATGGCAGCACTGCATAATTCTCTTACTGTCATGCCATCCGTAAGATGCTTTTCTGTGAC
TGGTGAGTACTCAACCAAGTCATTCTGAGAATAGTGTATGCGGCGACCGAGTTGCTCTTGCCCGGCGTCA
ATACGGGATAATACCGCGCCACATAGCAGAACTTTAAAAGTGCTCATCATTGGAAAACGTTCTTCGGGGC
GAAAACTCTCAAGGATCTTACCGCTGTTGAGATCCAGTTCGATGTAACCCACTCGTGCACCCAACTGATC
TTCAGCATCTTTTACTTTCACCAGCGTTTCTGGGTGAGCAAAAACAGGAAGGCAAAATGCCGCAAAAAAG
GGAATAAGGGCGACACGGAAATGTTGAATACTCATACTCTTCCTTTTTCAATATTATTGAAGCATTTATC
AGGGTTATTGTCTCATGAGCGGATACATATTTGAATGTATTTAGAAAAATAAACAAATAGGGGTTCCGCG
CACATTTCCCCGAAAAGTGCCACCTGACGTCGACGGATCGGGAGATCAACTTGTTTATTGCAGCTTATAA
TGGTTACAAATAAAGCAATAGCATCACAAATTTCACAAATAAAGCATTTTTTTCACTGCATTCTAGTTGT
GGTTTGTCCAAACTCATCAATGTATCTTATCATGTCTGGATCAACTGGATAACTCAAGCTAACCAAAATC
ATCCCAAACTTCCCACCCCATACCCTATTACCACTGCCAATTACCTGTGGTTTCATTTACTCTAAACCTG
TGATTCCTCTGAATTATTTTCATTTTAAAGAAATTGTATTTGTTAAATATGTACTACAAACTTAGTAGTT
GGAAGGGCTAATTCACTCCCAAAGAAGACAAGATATCCTTGATCTGTGGATCTACCACACACAAGGCTAC
TTCCCTGATTAGCAGAACTACACACCAGGGCCAGGGGTCAGATATCCACTGACCTTTGGATGGTGCTACA
AGCTAGTACCAGTTGAGCCAGATAAGGTAGAAGAGGCCAATAAAGGAGAGAACACCAGCTTGTTACACCC
TGTGAGCCTGCATGGGATGGATGACCCGGAGAGAGAAGTGTTAGAGTGGAGGTTTGACAGCCGCCTAGCA
TTTCATCACGTGGCCCGAGAGCTGCATCCGGAGTACTTCAAGAACTGCTGATATCGAGCTTGCTACAAGG
GACTTTCCGCTGGGGACTTTCCAGGGAGGCGTGGCCTGGGCGGGACTGGGGAGTGGCGAGCCCTCAGATC
CTGCATATAAGCAGCTGCTTTTTGCCTGTACTGGGTCTCTCTGGTTAGACCAGATCTGAGCCTGGGAGCT
CTCTGGCTAACTAGGGAACCCACTGCTTAAGCCTCAATAAAGCTTGCCTTGAGTGCTTCAAGTAGTGTGT
GCCCGTCTGTTGTGTGACTCTGGTAACTAGAGATCCCTCAGACCCTTTTAGTCAGTGTGGAAAATCTCTA
GCAGTGGCGCCCGAACAGGGACTTGAAAGCGAAAGGGAAACCAGAGGAGCTCTCTCGACGCAGGACTCGG
CTTGCTGAAGCGCGCACGGCAAGAGGCGAGGGGCGGCGACTGGTGAGTACGCCAAAAATTTTGACTAGCG
GAGGCTAGAAGGAGAGAGATGGGTGCGAGAGCGTCAGTATTAAGCGGGGGAGAATTAGATCGCGATGGGA
AAAAATTCGGTTAAGGCCAGGGGGAAAGAAAAAATATAAATTAAAACATATAGTATGGGCAAGCAGGGAG
CTAGAACGATTCGCAGTTAATCCTGGCCTGTTAGAAACATCAGAAGGCTGTAGACAAATACTGGGACAGC
TACAACCATCCCTTCAGACAGGATCAGAAGAACTTAGATCATTATATAATACAGTAGCAACCCTCTATTG
TGTGCATCAAAGGATAGAGATAAAAGACACCAAGGAAGCTTTAGACAAGATAGAGGAAGAGCAAAACAAA
AGTAAGACCACCGCACAGCAAGCGGCCGGCCGCTGATCTTCAGACCTGGAGGAGGAGATATGAGGGACAA
TTGGAGAAGTGAATTATATAAATATAAAGTAGTAAAAATTGAACCATTAGGAGTAGCACCCACCAAGGCA
AAGAGAAGAGTGGTGCAGAGAGAAAAAAGAGCAGTGGGAATAGGAGCTTTGTTCCTTGGGTTCTTGGGAG
CAGCAGGAAGCACTATGGGCGCAGCGTCAATGACGCTGACGGTACAGGCCAGACAATTATTGTCTGGTAT
AGTGCAGCAGCAGAACAATTTGCTGAGGGCTATTGAGGCGCAACAGCATCTGTTGCAACTCACAGTCTGG
GGCATCAAGCAGCTCCAGGCAAGAATCCTGGCTGTGGAAAGATACCTAAAGGATCAACAGCTCCTGGGGA
TTTGGGGTTGCTCTGGAAAACTCATTTGCACCACTGCTGTGCCTTGGAATGCTAGTTGGAGTAATAAATC
TCTGGAACAGATTTGGAATCACACGACCTGGATGGAGTGGGACAGAGAAATTAACAATTACACAAGCTTA
ATACACTCCTTAATTGAAGAATCGCAAAACCAGCAAGAAAAGAATGAACAAGAATTATTGGAATTAGATA
AATGGGCAAGTTTGTGGAATTGGTTTAACATAACAAATTGGCTGTGGTATATAAAATTATTCATAATGAT
AGTAGGAGGCTTGGTAGGTTTAAGAATAGTTTTTGCTGTACTTTCTATAGTGAATAGAGTTAGGCAGGGA
TATTCACCATTATCGTTTCAGACCCACCTCCCAACCCCGAGGGGACCCGACAGGCCCGAAGGAATAGAAG
AAGAAGGTGGAGAGAGAGACAGAGACAGATCCATTCGATTAGTGAACGGATCTCGACGGTATCGCCTTTA
AAAGAAAAGGGGGGATTGGGGGGTACAGTGCAGGGGAAAGAATAGTAGACATAATAGCAACAGACATACA
AACTAAAGAATTACAAAAACAAATTACAAAAATTCAAAATTTTCGGGTTTATTACAGGGACAGCAGAGAT
CCAGTTTATCGATGAGTAATTCATACAAAAGGACTCGCCCCTGCCTTGGGGAATCCCAGGGACCGTCGTT
AAACTCCCACTAACGTAGAACCCAGAGATCGCTGCGTTCCCGCCCCCTCACCCGCCCGCTCTCGTCATCA
CTGAGGTGGAGAAGAGCATGCGTGAG
