>Addgene plasmid #141393 | pLXV-EF1alpha-2xStrep-SARS-CoV-2-orf9c-IRES-Puro | addgene partial sequence | sequence record 287319 | pCDH-rev 5'-GCATTCCTTTGGCGAGAG-3'
GGGCCAGGTTTCCGGGCCCTCACATTGCCAAAAGACGGCAATATGGTGGAAAATAACATATAGACAAACG
CACACCGGCCTTATTCCAAGCGGCTTCGGCCAGTAACGTTAGGGGGGGGGGAGGGAGAGGGG
