>Addgene plasmid #141393 | pLXV-EF1alpha-2xStrep-SARS-CoV-2-orf9c-IRES-Puro | addgene partial sequence | sequence record 287320 | EF1a-F 5'-TCAAGCCTCAGACAGTGGTTC-3'
ATTTCCGGTGAATTCGCCGCCACCATGTGGTCCCATCCGCAGTTTGAGAAGGGTGGTGGTTCAGGCGGAG
GCTCCGGGGGCGGGAGCTGGTCTCACCCGCAATTTGAAAAAGGCGCTGCGGCTCTTCAATCCTGCTATAA
CTTCTTGAAAGAGCAACACTGCCAAAAGGCGAGCACACAGAAAGGAGCCGAGGCAGCCGTAAAGCCGCTT
CTTGTCCCTCATCACGTTGTCGCCACAGTCCAAGAAATACAGCTTCAAGCGGCCGTTGGCGAGCTTCTGC
TCCTCGAATGGCTCGCAATGGCGGTGATGTTGTTGCTGTTGTGCTGCTGTCTTACGGATTGAGGATCCCG
CCCCTCTCCCTCCCCCCCCCCTAACGTTACTGGCCGAAGCCGCTTGGAATAAGGCCGGTGTGCGTTTGTC
TATATGTTATTTTCCACCATATTGCCGTCTTTTGGCAATGTGAGGGCCCGGAAACCTGGCCCTGTCTTCT
TGACGAGCATTCCTAGGGGTCTTTCCCCTCTCGCCAAAGGAATGCAAGGTCTGTTGAATGTCGTGAAGGA
AGCAGTTCCTCTGGAAGCTTCTTGAAGACAAACAACGTCTGTAGCGACCCTTTGCAGGCAGCGGAACCCC
CCACCTGGCGACAGGTGCCTCTGCGGCCAAAAGCCACGTGTATAAGATACACCTGCAAAGGCGGCACAAC
CCCAGTGCCACGTTGTGAGTTGGATAGTTGTGGAAAGAGTCAAATGGCTCTCCTCAAGCGTATTCAACAA
GGGGCTGAAGGATGCCCAGAAGGTACCCCATTGTATGGGATCTGATCTGGGGCCTCGGTGCACATGCTTT
ACATGTGTTTAGTCGAG
